>Addgene plasmid #214098 | lenti-EGFR-T790M-nick sgRNA | addgene full sequence | sequence record 429654 | Addgene NGS Result
CAATTACGGGGTCATTAGTTCATAGCCCATATATGGAGTTCCGCGTTACATAACTTACGGTAAATGGCCC
GCCTGGCTGACCGCCCAACGACCCCCGCCCATTGACGTCAATAATGACGTATGTTCCCATAGTAACGCCA
ATAGGGACTTTCCATTGACGTCAATGGGTGGAGTATTTACGGTAAACTGCCCACTTGGCAGTACATCAAG
TGTATCATATGCCAAGTACGCCCCCTATTGACGTCAATGACGGTAAATGGCCCGCCTGGCATTATGCCCA
GTACATGACCTTATGGGACTTTCCTACTTGGCAGTACATCTACGTATTAGTCATCGCTATTACCATGGTG
ATGCGGTTTTGGCAGTACATCAATGGGCGTGGATAGCGGTTTGACTCACGGGGATTTCCAAGTCTCCACC
CCATTGACGTCAATGGGAGTTTGTTTTGGCACCAAAATCAACGGGACTTTCCAAAATGTCGTAACAACTC
CGCCCCATTGACGCAAATGGGCGGTAGGCGTGTACGGTGGGAGGTCTATATAAGCAGCGCGTTTTGCCTG
TACTGGGTCTCTCTGGTTAGACCAGATCTGAGCCTGGGAGCTCTCTGGCTAACTAGGGAACCCACTGCTT
AAGCCTCAATAAAGCTTGCCTTGAGTGCTTCAAGTAGTGTGTGCCCGTCTGTTGTGTGACTCTGGTAACT
AGAGATCCCTCAGACCCTTTTAGTCAGTGTGGAAAATCTCTAGCAGTGGCGCCCGAACAGGGACTTGAAA
GCGAAAGGGAAACCAGAGGAGCTCTCTCGACGCAGGACTCGGCTTGCTGAAGCGCGCACGGCAAGAGGCG
AGGGGCGGCGACTGGTGAGTACGCCAAAAATTTTGACTAGCGGAGGCTAGAAGGAGAGAGATGGGTGCGA
GAGCGTCAGTATTAAGCGGGGGAGAATTAGATCGCGATGGGAAAAAATTCGGTTAAGGCCAGGGGGAAAG
AAAAAATATAAATTAAAACATATAGTATGGGCAAGCAGGGAGCTAGAACGATTCGCAGTTAATCCTGGCC
TGTTAGAAACATCAGAAGGCTGTAGACAAATACTGGGACAGCTACAACCATCCCTTCAGACAGGATCAGA
AGAACTTAGATCATTATATAATACAGTAGCAACCCTCTATTGTGTGCATCAAAGGATAGAGATAAAAGAC
ACCAAGGAAGCTTTAGACAAGATAGAGGAAGAGCAAAACAAAAGTAAGACCACCGCACAGCAAGCGGCCG
CTGATCTTCAGACCTGGAGGAGGAGATATGAGGGACAATTGGAGAAGTGAATTATATAAATATAAAGTAG
TAAAAATTGAACCATTAGGAGTAGCACCCACCAAGGCAAAGAGAAGAGTGGTGCAGAGAGAAAAAAGAGC
AGTGGGAATAGGAGCTTTGTTCCTTGGGTTCTTGGGAGCAGCAGGAAGCACTATGGGCGCAGCGTCAATG
ACGCTGACGGTACAGGCCAGACAATTATTGTCTGGTATAGTGCAGCAGCAGAACAATTTGCTGAGGGCTA
TTGAGGCGCAACAGCATCTGTTGCAACTCACAGTCTGGGGCATCAAGCAGCTCCAGGCAAGAATCCTGGC
TGTGGAAAGATACCTAAAGGATCAACAGCTCCTGGGGATTTGGGGTTGCTCTGGAAAACTCATTTGCACC
ACTGCTGTGCCTTGGAATGCTAGTTGGAGTAATAAATCTCTGGAACAGATTTGGAATCACACGACCTGGA
TGGAGTGGGACAGAGAAATTAACAATTACACAAGCTTAATACACTCCTTAATTGAAGAATCGCAAAACCA
GCAAGAAAAGAATGAACAAGAATTATTGGAATTAGATAAATGGGCAAGTTTGTGGAATTGGTTTAACATA
ACAAATTGGCTGTGGTATATAAAATTATTCATAATGATAGTAGGAGGCTTGGTAGGTTTAAGAATAGTTT
TTGCTGTACTTTCTATAGTGAATAGAGTTAGGCAGGGATATTCACCATTATCGTTTCAGACCCACCTCCC
AACCCCGAGGGGACCCGACAGGCCCGAAGGAATAGAAGAAGAAGGTGGAGAGAGAGACAGAGACAGATCC
ATTCGATTAGTGAACGGATCGGCACTGCGTGCGCCAATTCTGCAGACAAATGGCAGTATTCATCCACAAT
TTTAAAAGAAAAGGGGGGATTGGGGGGTACAGTGCAGGGGAAAGAATAGTAGACATAATAGCAACAGACA
TACAAACTAAAGAATTACAAAAACAAATTACAAAAATTCAAAATTTTCGGGTTTATTACAGGGACAGCAG
AGATCCAGTTTGGTTAATTAAGGTACCGAGGGCCTATTTCCCATGATTCCTTCATATTTGCATATACGAT
ACAAGGCTGTTAGAGAGATAATTAGAATTAATTTGACTGTAAACACAAAGATATTAGTACAAAATACGTG
ACGTAGAAAGTAATAATTTCTTGGGTAGTTTGCAGTTTTAAAATTATGTTTTAAAATGGACTATCATATG
CTTACCGTAACTTGAAAGTATTTCGATTTCTTGGCTTTATATATCTTGTGGAAAGGACGAAACACCGCCT
CCAGGAAGCCTACGTGAGTTTTAGAGCTAGAAATAGCAAGTTAAAATAAGGCTAGTCCGTTATCAACTTG
AAAAAGTGGCACCGAGTCGGTGCTTTTTTGAATTCGCTAGCTAGGTCTTGAAAGGAGTGGGAATTGGCTC
CGGTGCCCGTCAGTGGGCAGAGCGCACATCGCCCACAGTCCCCGAGAAGTTGGGGGGAGGGGTCGGCAAT
TGATCCGGTGCCTAGAGAAGGTGGCGCGGGGTAAACTGGGAAAGTGATGTCGTGTACTGGCTCCGCCTTT
TTCCCGAGGGTGGGGGAGAACCGTATATAAGTGCAGTAGTCGCCGTGAACGTTCTTTTTCGCAACGGGTT
TGCCGCCAGAACACAGGACCGGTTCTAGAGCGCTGCCACCATGGCCAAGCCTTTGTCTCAAGAAGAATCC
ACCCTCATTGAAAGAGCAACGGCTACAATCAACAGCATCCCCATCTCTGAAGACTACAGCGTCGCCAGCG
CAGCTCTCTCTAGCGACGGCCGCATCTTCACTGGTGTCAATGTATATCATTTTACTGGGGGACCTTGTGC
AGAACTCGTGGTGCTGGGCACTGCTGCTGCTGCGGCAGCTGGCAACCTGACTTGTATCGTCGCGATCGGA
AATGAGAACAGGGGCATCTTGAGCCCCTGCGGACGGTGCCGACAGGTGCTTCTCGATCTGCATCCTGGGA
TCAAAGCCATAGTGAAGGACAGTGATGGACAGCCGACGGCAGTTGGGATTCGTGAATTGCTGCCCTCTGG
TTATGTGTGGGAGGGCTAAACGCGTTAAGTCGACAATCAACCTCTGGATTACAAAATTTGTGAAAGATTG
ACTGGTATTCTTAACTATGTTGCTCCTTTTACGCTATGTGGATACGCTGCTTTAATGCCTTTGTATCATG
CTATTGCTTCCCGTATGGCTTTCATTTTCTCCTCCTTGTATAAATCCTGGTTGCTGTCTCTTTATGAGGA
GTTGTGGCCCGTTGTCAGGCAACGTGGCGTGGTGTGCACTGTGTTTGCTGACGCAACCCCCACTGGTTGG
GGCATTGCCACCACCTGTCAGCTCCTTTCCGGGACTTTCGCTTTCCCCCTCCCTATTGCCACGGCGGAAC
TCATCGCCGCCTGCCTTGCCCGCTGCTGGACAGGGGCTCGGCTGTTGGGCACTGACAATTCCGTGGTGTT
GTCGGGGAAATCATCGTCCTTTCCTTGGCTGCTCGCCTGTGTTGCCACCTGGATTCTGCGCGGGACGTCC
TTCTGCTACGTCCCTTCGGCCCTCAATCCAGCGGACCTTCCTTCCCGCGGCCTGCTGCCGGCTCTGCGGC
CTCTTCCGCGTCTTCGCCTTCGCCCTCAGACGAGTCGGATCTCCCTTTGGGCCGCCTCCCCGCGTCGACT
TTAAGACCAATGACTTACAAGGCAGCTGTAGATCTTAGCCACTTTTTAAAAGAAAAGGGGGGACTGGAAG
GGCTAATTCACTCCCAACGAAGACAAGATCTGCTTTTTGCTTGTACTGGGTCTCTCTGGTTAGACCAGAT
CTGAGCCTGGGAGCTCTCTGGCTAACTAGGGAACCCACTGCTTAAGCCTCAATAAAGCTTGCCTTGAGTG
CTTCAAGTAGTGTGTGCCCGTCTGTTGTGTGACTCTGGTAACTAGAGATCCCTCAGACCCTTTTAGTCAG
TGTGGAAAATCTCTAGCAGGGCCCGTTTAAACCCGCTGATCAGCCTCGACTGTGCCTTCTAGTTGCCAGC
CATCTGTTGTTTGCCCCTCCCCCGTGCCTTCCTTGACCCTGGAAGGTGCCACTCCCACTGTCCTTTCCTA
ATAAAATGAGGAAATTGCATCGCATTGTCTGAGTAGGTGTCATTCTATTCTGGGGGGTGGGGTGGGGCAG
GACAGCAAGGGGGAGGATTGGGAAGACAATAGCAGGCATGCTGGGGATGCGGTGGGCTCTATGGCTTCTG
AGGCGGAAAGAACCAGCTGGGGCTCTAGGGGGTATCCCC
[124 nt withheld, positions 4590-4713]
C
[91 nt withheld, positions 4715-4805]
A
[49 nt withheld, positions 4807-4855]
CCTTTGACGTTGGAGTCCACGTTCTTT
[37 nt withheld, positions 4883-4919]
ACCCTATCTCGGTCTATTCTTTTGATTTATAAGGGATTTTGCCGATTTCGGCCTATTGGTTAAAAAATGA
GCTGATTTAACAAAAATTTAACGCGAATTAATTCTGTGGAATGTGTGTCAGTTAGGGTGTGGAAAGTCCC
CAGGCTCCCCAGCAGGCAGAAGTATGCAAAGCATGCATCTCAATTAGTCAGCAACCAGGTGTGGAAAGTC
CCCAGGCTCCCCAGCAGGCAGAAGTATGCAAAGCATGCATCTCAATTAGTCAGCAACCATAGTCCCGCCC
CTAACTCCGCCCATCCCGCCCCTAACTCCGCCCAGTTCCGCCCATTCTCCGCCCCATGGCTGACTAATTT
TTTTTATTTATGCAGAGGCCGAGGCCGCCTCTGCCTCTGAGCTATTCCAGAAGTAGTGAGGAGGCTTTTT
TGGAGGCCTAGGCTTTTGCAAAAAGCTCCCGGGAGCTTGTATATCCATTTTCGGATCTGATCAGCACGTG
TTGACAATTAATCATCGGCATAGTATATCGGCATAGTATAATACGACAAGGTGAGGAACTAAACCATGGC
CAAGTTGACCAGTGCCGTTCCGGTGCTCACCGCGCGCGACGTCGCCGGAGCGGTCGAGTTCTGGACCGAC
CGGCTCGGGTTCTCCCGGGACTTCGTGGAGGACGACTTCGCCGGTGTGGTCCGGGACGACGTGACCCTGT
TCATCAGCGCGGTCCAGGACCAGGTGGTGCCGGACAACACCCTGGCCTGGGTGTGGGTGCGCGGCCTGGA
CGAGCTGTACGCCGAGTGGTCGGAGGTCGTGTCCACGAACTTCCGGGACGCCTCCGGGCCGGCCATGACC
GAGATCGGCGAGCAGCCGTGGGGGCGGGAGTTCGCCCTGCGCGACCCGGCCGGCAACTGCGTGCACTTCG
TGGCCGAGGAGCAGGACTGACACGTGCTACGAGATTTCGATTCCACCGCCGCCTTCTATGAAAGGTTGGG
CTTCGGAATCGTTTTCCGGGACGCCGGCTGGATGATCCTCCAGCGCGGGGATCTCATGCTGGAGTTCTTC
GCCCACCCCAACTTGTTTATTGCAGCTTATAATGGTTACAAATAAAGCAATAGCATCACAAATTTCACAA
ATAAAGCATTTTTTTCACTGCATTCTAGTTGTGGTTTGTCCAAACTCATCAATGTATCTTATCATGTCTG
TATACCGTCGACCTCTAGCTAGAGCTTGGCGTAATCATGGTCATAGCTGTTTCCTGTGTGAAATTGTTAT
CCGCTCACAATTCCACACAACATACGAGCCGGAAGCATAAAGTGTAAAGCCTGGGGTGCCTAATGAGTGA
GCTAACTCACATTAATTGCGTTGCGCTCACTGCCCGCTTTCCAGTCGGGAAACCTGTCGTGCCAGCTGCA
TTAATGAATCGGCCAACGCGCGGGGAGAGGCGGTTTGCGTATTGGGCGCTCTTCCGCTTCCTCGCTCACT
GACTCGCTGCGCTCGGTCGTTCGGCTGCGGCGAGCGGTATCAGCTCACTCAAAGGCGGTAATACGGTTAT
CCACAGAATCAGGGGATAACGCAGGAAAGAACATGTGAGCAAAAGGCCAGCAAAAGGCCAGGAACCGTAA
AAAGGCCGCGTTGCTGGCGTTTTTCCATAGGCTCCGCCCCCCTGACGAGCATCACAAAAATCGACGCTCA
AGTCAGAGGTGGCGAAACCCGACAGGACTATAAAGATACCAGGCGTTTCCCCCTGGAAGCTCCCTCGTGC
GCTCTCCTGTTCCGACCCTGCCGCTTACCGGATACCTGTCCGCCTTTCTCCCTTCGGGAAGCGTGGCGCT
TTCTCATAGCTCACGCTGTAGGTATCTCAGTTCGGTGTAGGTCGTTCGCTCCAAGCTGGGCTGTGTGCAC
GAACCCCCCGTTCAGCCCGACCGCTGCGCCTTATCCGGTAACTATCGTCTTGAGTCCAACCCGGTAAGAC
ACGACTTATCGCCACTGGCAGCAGCCACTGGTAACAGGATTAGCAGAGCGAGGTATGTAGGCGGTGCTAC
AGAGTTCTTGAAGTGGTGGCCTAACTACGGCTACACTAGAAGAACAGTATTTGGTATCTGCGCTCTGCTG
AAGCCAGTTACCTTCGGAAAAAGAGTTGGTAGCTCTTGATCCGGCAAACAAACCACCGCTGGTAGCGGTG
GTTTTTTTGTTTGCAAGCAGCAGATTACGCGCAGAAAAAAAGGATCTCAAGAAGATCCTTTGATCTTTTC
TACGGGGTCTGACGCTCAGTGGAACGAAAACTCACGTTAAGGGATTTTGGTCATGAGATTATCAAAAAGG
ATCTTCACCTAGATCCTTTTAAATTAAAAATGAAGTTTTAAATCAATCTAAAGTATATATGAGTAAACTT
GGTCTGACAGTTACCAATGCTTAATCAGTGAGGCACCTATCTCAGCGATCTGTCTATTTCGTTCATCCAT
AGTTGCCTGACTCCCCGTCGTGTAGATAACTACGATACGGGAGGGCTTACCATCTGGCCCCAGTGCTGCA
ATGATACCGCGAGACCCACGCTCACCGGCTCCAGATTTATCAGCAATAAACCAGCCAGCCGGAAGGGCCG
AGCGCAGAAGTGGTCCTGCAACTTTATCCGCCTCCATCCAGTCTATTAATTGTTGCCGGGAAGCTAGAGT
AAGTAGTTCGCCAGTTAATAGTTTGCGCAACGTTGTTGCCATTGCTACAGGCATCGTGGTGTCACGCTCG
TCGTTTGGTATGGCTTCATTCAGCTCCGGTTCCCAACGATCAAGGCGAGTTACATGATCCCCCATGTTGT
GCAAAAAAGCGGTTAGCTCCTTCGGTCCTCCGATCGTTGTCAGAAGTAAGTTGGCCGCAGTGTTATCACT
CATGGTTATGGCAGCACTGCATAATTCTCTTACTGTCATGCCATCCGTAAGATGCTTTTCTGTGACTGGT
GAGTACTCAACCAAGTCATTCTGAGAATAGTGTATGCGGCGACCGAGTTGCTCTTGCCCGGCGTCAATAC
GGGATAATACCGCGCCACATAGCAGAACTTTAAAAGTGCTCATCATTGGAAAACGTTCTTCGGGGCGAAA
ACTCTCAAGGATCTTACCGCTGTTGAGATCCAGTTCGATGTAACCCACTCGTGCACCCAACTGATCTTCA
GCATCTTTTACTTTCACCAGCGTTTCTGGGTGAGCAAAAACAGGAAGGCAAAATGCCGCAAAAAAGGGAA
TAAGGGCGACACGGAAATGTTGAATACTCATACTCTTCCTTTTTCAATATTATTGAAGCATTTATCAGGG
TTATTGTCTCATGAGCGGATACATATTTGAATGTATTTAGAAAAATAAACAAATAGGGGTTCCGCGCACA
TTTCCCCGAAAAGTGCCACCTGACGTCGACGGATCGGGAGATCTCCCGATCCCCTATGGTGCACTCTCAG
TACAATCTGCTCTGATGCCGCATAGTTAAGCCAGTATCTGCTCCCTGCTTGTGTGTTGGAGGTCGCTGAG
TAGTGCGCGAGCAAAATTTAAGCTACAACAAGGCAAGGCTTGACCGACAATTGCATGAAGAATCTGCTTA
GGGTTAGGCGTTTTGCGCTGCTTCGCGATGTACGGGCCAGATATACGCGCGCGTTGACATTGATTATTGA
CTAGTTATTAATAGTAAT
Features (pLannotate 1.2.2; 32 found; start..end, strand, type, name):
    348..547     +  promoter       CMV promoter: human cytomegalovirus (CMV) immediate early promoter
    565..745     +  LTR            5' LTR (truncated): truncated 5' long terminal repeat (LTR) from HIV-1
    792..917     +  misc_feature   HIV-1 Ψ: packaging signal of human immunodeficiency virus type 1
    901..1264    +  CDS            HIV-1 gag (fragment): gag protein from human immunodeficiency virus 1; gag
   1410..1643    +  misc_feature   RRE: The Rev response element (RRE) of HIV-1 allows for Rev-dependent mRNA export from the nucleus to the cytoplasm.
   2020..2120    +  CDS            Rev (fragment): human immunodeficiency virus 1 (HIV-1) Rev protein; rev; enhances nuclear export of unspliced and incompletely spliced viral mRNAs
   2170..2287    +  misc_feature   cPPT/CTS: central polypurine tract and central termination sequence of HIV-1
   2338..2578    +  promoter       U6 promoter: RNA polymerase III promoter for human U6 snRNA
   2608..2683    +  misc_RNA       gRNA scaffold: guide RNA scaffold for the Streptococcus pyogenes CRISPR/Cas9 system
   2701..2719    +  CDS            small t antigen (fragment): SV40 (simian virus 40) small t antigen
   2745..2956    +  promoter       EF-1α core promoter: core promoter for human elongation factor EF-1α
   2981..3379    +  CDS            BSD: blasticidin S deaminase; Aspergillus terreus BSD; confers resistance to blasticidin
   3395..3983    +  misc_feature   WPRE: woodchuck hepatitis virus posttranscriptional regulatory element
   4034..4053    +  misc_feature   cPPT/CTS (fragment): central polypurine tract and central termination sequence of HIV-1
   4055..4288    +  LTR            3' LTR (ΔU3): self-inactivating 3' long terminal repeat (LTR) from HIV-1
   4320..4544    +  polyA_signal   bGH poly(A) signal: bovine growth hormone polyadenylation signal
   4548..4569    +  promoter       SV40 promoter (fragment): SV40 enhancer and early promoter
   4590..5018    +  rep_origin     f1 ori (sequence partly withheld): f1 bacteriophage origin of replication; arrow indicates direction of (+) strand synthesis
   5032..5361    +  promoter       SV40 promoter: SV40 enhancer and early promoter
   5409..5456    +  promoter       EM7 promoter: synthetic bacterial promoter&nbsp
   5475..5849    +  CDS            BleoR: antibiotic-binding protein; Sh ble from Streptoalloteichus hindustanus; confers resistance to bleomycin, phleomycin, and Zeocin™
   5859..5984    +  CDS            ble (fragment): BLE_KLEPN - Experimental evidence at protein level: Swiss-Prot protein existence level 1. Binding protein with a strong affinity to the bleomycin family of antibiotics. Binds to CL990; an antimitotic-antibiotic compound. From Klebsiella pneumoniae.
   5979..6100    +  polyA_signal   SV40 poly(A) signal: SV40 polyadenylation signal
   6173..6189    -  protein_bind   lac operator: The lac repressor binds to the lac operator to inhibit transcription in E. coli. This inhibition can be relieved by adding lactose or isopropyl-β-D-thiogalactopyranoside (IPTG). lac repressor encoded by lacI
   6197..6227    -  promoter       lac promoter: promoter for the E. coli lac operon
   6242..6263    -  protein_bind   CAP binding site: CAP binding activates transcription in the presence of cAMP. E. coli catabolite activator protein
   6276..6368    -  CDS            lacI (fragment): lac repressor; lacI; The lac repressor binds to the lac operator to inhibit transcription in E. coli. This inhibition can be relieved by adding lactose or isopropyl-β-D-thiogalactopyranoside (IPTG).
   6551..7139    -  rep_origin     ori: high-copy-number ColE1/pMB1/pBR322/pUC origin of replication
   7310..8170    -  CDS            AmpR: β-lactamase; bla; confers resistance to ampicillin, carbenicillin, and related antibiotics
   8171..8275    -  promoter       AmpR promoter: bla
   8334..8386    -  misc_feature   bom (fragment): basis of mobility region from pBR322
   8545..347     +  enhancer       CMV enhancer (across the origin): human cytomegalovirus immediate early enhancer
