[The description below was written by a language model from this plasmid's Addgene catalogue record and pLannotate feature annotations shown in this document.]
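Description:
lenti-EGFR-T790M-nick sgRNA is a lentiviral mammalian expression plasmid built on the lenti-sgRNA blast backbone, designed to deliver the secondary nicking guide RNA used in a PE3 prime-editing strategy for installing the EGFR T790M mutation. In PE3, a prime editor and its pegRNA write the desired change into one DNA strand, while an additional conventional sgRNA directs a nick to the non-edited strand to bias repair toward the edit. This construct supplies only that nicking guide, so the prime editor and pegRNA must come from elsewhere. The guide is transcribed from a human U6 RNA polymerase III promoter and is fused to the Streptococcus pyogenes Cas9 gRNA scaffold.

The transfer cassette has the layout of a self-inactivating HIV-1 vector. A CMV enhancer/promoter drives a truncated 5' LTR, followed by the Ψ packaging signal with a gag fragment, the RRE for Rev-dependent nuclear export, and the cPPT/CTS. Downstream of the U6-sgRNA unit, an EF-1α core promoter expresses blasticidin S deaminase, allowing blasticidin selection of transduced cells. A WPRE follows to enhance transcript expression, and the cassette ends at the ΔU3 3' LTR, with a bGH polyadenylation signal just beyond it. Outside the viral region the backbone carries an SV40/EM7-driven bleomycin/Zeocin resistance cassette with an SV40 poly(A) signal and an f1 origin. A high-copy ColE1/pUC-type origin and the ampicillin resistance gene support propagation in E. coli. Several short annotated fragments (small t antigen, lacI, bom, ble) look like backbone remnants or annotation artefacts rather than functional elements. The associated work concerns prime editing in human pluripotent stem cells.
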