Addgene plasmid #214098: lenti-EGFR-T790M-nick sgRNA
Purpose: Lentiviral vector expressing nicking sgRNA to induce EGFR T790M mutation using PE3
Depositing lab: Ting Zhou. Depositing organization: Memorial Sloan-Kettering Cancer Center. Publication: Robust and inducible genome editing via an all-in-one prime editor in human pluripotent stem cells. Wu Y, Zhong A, Sidharta M, Kim TW, Ramirez B, Persily B, Studer L, Zhou T. Nat Commun. 2024 Dec 30;15(1):10824. doi: 10.1038/s41467-024-55104-1. PubMed 39737975.
Backbone
  Vector backbone: lenti-sgRNA blast (Plasmid #104993)
  Vector type: Mammalian Expression, Lentiviral
  Selectable markers: Blasticidin
Growth in bacteria
  Bacterial resistance: Ampicillin, 100 μg/mL
  Growth temperature: 37°C
  Growth strain: NEB Stable
  Copy number: High Copy
Gene/Insert
  Gene/Insert name: EGFR T790M nicking sgRNA
  gRNA/shRNA sequence: CCTCCAGGAAGCCTACGTGA
  Species: Synthetic
  Promoter: hU6
  Cloning method: Ligation Independent Cloning
  Sequencing primers: 5′ LKO.1 5'
Terms and licenses: Academic/Nonprofit Terms; Industry Terms: Not Available to Industry
How to cite: lenti-EGFR-T790M-nick sgRNA was a gift from Ting Zhou (Addgene plasmid # 214098 ; http://n2t.net/addgene:214098 ; RRID:Addgene_214098)
